>Addgene plasmid | pDEST17-UbE2E3 | analyzer sequence | sequence record 8342
ATGTCCAGTGATAGGCAAAGGTCCGATGATGAGAGCCCCAGCACCAGCAGTGGCAGTTCAGATGCGGACC
AGCGAGACCCAGCCGCTCCAGAGCCTGAAGAACAAGAGGAAAGAAAACCTTCTGCCACCCAGCAGAAGAA
AAACACCAAACTCTCTAGCAAAACCACTGCTAAGTTATCCACTAGTGCTAAAAGAATTCAGAAGGAGCTA
GCTGAAATAACCCTTGATCCTCCTCCTAATTGCAGTGCTGGGCCTAAAGGAGATAACATTTATGAATGGA
GATCAACTATACTTGGTCCACCGGGTTCTGTATATGAAGGTGGTGTGTTTTTTCTGGATATCACATTTTC
ATCAGATTATCCATTTAAGCCACCAAAGGTTACTTTCCGCACCAGAATCTATCACTGCAACATCAACAGT
CAGGGAGTCATCTGTCTGGACATCCTTAAAGACAACTGGAGTCCCGCTTTGACTATTTCAAAGGTTTTGC
TGTCTATTTGTTCCCTTTTGACAGACTGCAACCCTGCGGATCCTCTGGTTGGAAGCATAGCCACTCAGTA
TTTGACCAACAGAGCAGAACACGACAGGATAGCCAGACAGTGGACCAAGAGATACGCAACATAA
